Addgene plasmid #116218: pHAGE-CDK6-V181I
Purpose: Lentiviral expression of CDK6 V181I
Depositing lab: Gordon Mills & Kenneth Scott. Depositing organization: Baylor College of Medicine. Publication: Systematic Functional Annotation of Somatic Mutations in Cancer. Ng PK, Li J, Jeong KJ, Shao S, Chen H, Tsang YH, Sengupta S, Wang Z, Bhavana VH, Tran R, Soewito S, Minussi DC, Moreno D, Kong K, Dogruluk T, Lu H, Gao J, Tokheim C, Zhou DC, Johnson AM, Zeng J, Ip CKM, Ju Z, Wester M, Yu S, Li Y, Vellano CP, Schultz N, Karchin R, Ding L, Lu Y, Cheung LWT, Chen K, Shaw KR, Meric-Bernstam F, Scott KL, Yi S, Sahni N, Liang H, Mills GB. Cancer Cell. 2018 Mar 12;33(3):450-462.e10. doi: 10.1016/j.ccell.2018.01.021. PubMed 29533785.
Backbone
  Vector backbone: pHAGE
  Vector type: Lentiviral
Growth in bacteria
  Bacterial resistance: Ampicillin, 100 μg/mL
  Growth temperature: 37°C
  Growth strain: Stbl3
  Copy number: High Copy
Gene/Insert
  Gene/Insert name: CDK6
  Species: H. sapiens (human)
  Mutation: V181I
  Entrez Gene: CDK6 (a.k.a. MCPH12, PLSTIRE)
  Cloning method: Gateway Cloning
Terms and licenses: Academic/Nonprofit Terms; Industry Terms: Not Available to Industry
How to cite: pHAGE-CDK6-V181I was a gift from Gordon Mills & Kenneth Scott (Addgene plasmid # 116218 ; http://n2t.net/addgene:116218 ; RRID:Addgene_116218)
