[The description below was written by a language model from this plasmid's Addgene catalogue record and pLannotate feature annotations shown in this document.]
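Description:
pHAGE-CDK6-V181I is an HIV-1-derived lentiviral expression plasmid, about 9.5 kb, built on the pHAGE backbone to deliver a point-mutant form of human CDK6 (V181I) into mammalian cells. It is propagated in E. coli through a high-copy ColE1/pUC-type origin and selected with ampicillin via the β-lactamase gene. The record lists a recombination-deficient strain as the host, which is usual for plasmids carrying repeated LTR sequences. Small lac regulatory, lacI, SV40 origin and SV40 poly(A) fragments annotated in the backbone appear to be cloning remnants rather than functional modules.

The transfer cassette lies between a truncated 5' LTR and a self-inactivating ΔU3 3' LTR. It carries the Ψ packaging signal with an adjoining gag fragment, the Rev response element for Rev-dependent nuclear export of the genomic RNA, and the cPPT/CTS. Packaging functions are not encoded and must be supplied in trans. Inside, the constitutive EF-1α promoter drives the CDK6 open reading frame, which was introduced by Gateway recombination and is therefore flanked by attB1 and attB2 sites. A V5 epitope tag sequence lies downstream of attB2, but the record does not state whether the insert reads through into it to give a tagged protein. An EMCV IRES then allows EGFP to be translated from the same transcript, marking transduced cells, and a WPRE enhances transcript expression.

CDK6 is a serine/threonine kinase that partners with D-type cyclins to phosphorylate RB1 and promote the G1/S transition. The construct comes from a study that systematically annotated the function of somatic cancer mutations, so it is suited to stable expression of this variant for comparison with other CDK6 alleles in cell-based assays.
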