Features (pLannotate 1.2.2; 27 found; start..end, strand, type, name):
    377..634     +  LTR            5' LTR (truncated): truncated 5' long terminal repeat (LTR) from HIV-1
    681..806     +  misc_feature   HIV-1 Ψ: packaging signal of human immunodeficiency virus type 1
    790..1128    +  CDS            HIV-1 gag (fragment): gag protein from human immunodeficiency virus 1; gag
   1303..1536    +  misc_feature   RRE: The Rev response element (RRE) of HIV-1 allows for Rev-dependent mRNA export from the nucleus to the cytoplasm.
   1913..2013    +  CDS            Rev (fragment): human immunodeficiency virus 1 (HIV-1) Rev protein; rev; enhances nuclear export of unspliced and incompletely spliced viral mRNAs
   2058..2175    +  misc_feature   cPPT/CTS: central polypurine tract and central termination sequence of HIV-1
   2223..3401    +  promoter       EF-1α promoter: strong constitutive promoter for human elongation factor EF-1α
   3422..3442    +  protein_bind   attB1: mutant version of attB; core recombination site for the Gateway® BP reaction BP Clonase™
   3448..4425    +  CDS            CDK6: CDK6_HUMAN - Also known as CDKN6. Experimental evidence at protein level: Swiss-Prot protein existence level 1. Serine/threonine-protein kinase involved in the control of the cell cycle and differentiation; promotes G1/S transition. Phosphorylates pRB/RB1 and NPM1. Interacts with D-type G1 cyclins during interphase at G1 to form a pRB/RB1 kinase and controls the entrance into the cell cycle. Involved in initiation and maintenance of cell cycle exit during cell differentiation; prevents cell proliferation and regulates negatively cell differentiation, but is required for the proliferation of sp
   4430..4454    -  protein_bind   attB2: mutant version of attB; recombination site for the Gateway® BP reaction BP Clonase™
   4507..4548    +  CDS            V5 tag: epitope tag from simian virus 5
   4674..5136    +  misc_feature   IRES: internal ribosome entry site (IRES) of the encephalomyocarditis virus (EMCV)
   5150..5869    +  CDS            EGFP: the original enhanced GFP (Yang et al., 1996) mammalian codon-optimized
   5883..6471    +  misc_feature   WPRE: woodchuck hepatitis virus posttranscriptional regulatory element
   6479..6544    +  CDS            nef (fragment): NEF_HV1Z2 - Experimental evidence at protein level: Swiss-Prot protein existence level 1. Extracellular Nef protein targets CD4(+) T-lymphocytes for apoptosis by interacting with CXCR4 surface receptors. From Human immunodeficiency virus type 1 group M subtype D (isolate Z2/CDC-Z34) (HIV-1).
   6546..6779    +  LTR            3' LTR (ΔU3): self-inactivating 3' long terminal repeat (LTR) from HIV-1
   6984..7088    +  promoter       AmpR promoter: bla
   7089..7949    +  CDS            AmpR: β-lactamase; bla; confers resistance to ampicillin, carbenicillin, and related antibiotics
   8120..8708    +  rep_origin     ori: high-copy-number ColE1/pMB1/pBR322/pUC origin of replication
   8891..8945    +  CDS            lacI (fragment): lac repressor; lacI; The lac repressor binds to the lac operator to inhibit transcription in E. coli. This inhibition can be relieved by adding lactose or isopropyl-β-D-thiogalactopyranoside (IPTG).
   8951..9044    +  rep_origin     SV40 ori (fragment): SV40 origin of replication
   9069..9106    +  CDS            lacI (fragment): lac repressor; lacI; The lac repressor binds to the lac operator to inhibit transcription in E. coli. This inhibition can be relieved by adding lactose or isopropyl-β-D-thiogalactopyranoside (IPTG).
   9119..9140    +  protein_bind   CAP binding site: CAP binding activates transcription in the presence of cAMP. E. coli catabolite activator protein
   9155..9185    +  promoter       lac promoter: promoter for the E. coli lac operon
   9193..9209    +  protein_bind   lac operator: The lac repressor binds to the lac operator to inhibit transcription in E. coli. This inhibition can be relieved by adding lactose or isopropyl-β-D-thiogalactopyranoside (IPTG). lac repressor encoded by lacI
   9243..9326    +  polyA_signal   SV40 poly(A) signal (fragment): SV40 polyadenylation signal
   9493..329     +  CDS            nef (fragment) (across the origin): NEF_HV1BR - Experimental evidence at protein level: Swiss-Prot protein existence level 1. Extracellular Nef protein targets CD4(+) T-lymphocytes for apoptosis by interacting with CXCR4 surface receptors (PubMed:14990729). From Human immunodeficiency virus type 1 group M subtype B (isolate BRU/LAI) (HIV-1).
>Addgene plasmid #116218 | pHAGE-CDK6-V181I | addgene full sequence | sequence record 252704 | Addgene NGS Result
TGGAAGGGCTAATTCACTCCCAAAGAAGACAAGATATCCTTGATCTGTGGATCTACCACACACAAGGCTA
CTTCCCTGATTAGCAGAACTACACACCAGGGCCAGGGGTCAGATATCCACTGACCTTTGGATGGTGCTAC
AAGCTAGTACCAGTTGAGCCAGATAAGGTAGAAGAGGCCAATAAAGGAGAGAACACCAGCTTGTTACACC
CTGTGAGCCTGCATGGGATGGATGACCCGGAGAGAGAAGTGTTAGAGTGGAGGTTTGACAGCCGCCTAGC
ATTTCATCACGTGGCCCGAGAGCTGCATCCGGAGTACTTCAAGAACTGCTGATATCGAGCTTGCTACAAG
GGACTTTCCGCTGGGGACTTTCCAGGGAGGCGTGGCCTGGGCGGGACTGGGGAGTGGCGAGCCCTCAGAT
CCTGCATATAAGCAGCTGCTTTTTGCCTGTACTGGGTCTCTCTGGTTAGACCAGATCTGAGCCTGGGAGC
TCTCTGGCTAACTAGGGAACCCACTGCTTAAGCCTCAATAAAGCTTGCCTTGAGTGCTTCAAGTAGTGTG
TGCCCGTCTGTTGTGTGACTCTGGTAACTAGAGATCCCTCAGACCCTTTTAGTCAGTGTGGAAAATCTCT
AGCAGTGGCGCCCGAACAGGGACTTGAAAGCGAAAGGGAAACCAGAGGAGCTCTCTCGACGCAGGACTCG
GCTTGCTGAAGCGCGCACGGCAAGAGGCGAGGGGCGGCGACTGGTGAGTACGCCAAAAATTTTGACTAGC
GGAGGCTAGAAGGAGAGAGATGGGTGCGAGAGCGTCAGTATTAAGCGGGGGAGAATTAGATCGCGATGGG
AAAAAATTCGGTTAAGGCCAGGGGGAAAGAAAAAATATAAATTAAAACATATAGTATGGGCAAGCAGGGA
GCTAGAACGATTCGCAGTTAATCCTGGCCTGTTAGAAACATCAGAAGGCTGTAGACAAATACTGGGACAG
CTACAACCATCCCTTCAGACAGGATCAGAAGAACTTAGATCATTATATAATACAGTAGCAACCCTCTATT
GTGTGCATCAAAGGATAGAGATAAAAGACACCAAGGAAGCTTTAGACAAGATAGAGGAAGAGCAAAACAA
AAGTAAGACCACCGCACAGCAAGCGGCCGGCCGCTGATCTTCAGACCTGGAGGAGGAGATATGAGGGACA
ATTGGAGAAGTGAATTATATAAATATAAAGTAGTAAAAATTGAACCATTAGGAGTAGCACCCACCAAGGC
AAAGAGAAGAGTGGTGCAGAGAGAAAAAAGAGCAGTGGGAATAGGAGCTTTGTTCCTTGGGTTCTTGGGA
GCAGCAGGAAGCACTATGGGCGCAGCGTCAATGACGCTGACGGTACAGGCCAGACAATTATTGTCTGGTA
TAGTGCAGCAGCAGAACAATTTGCTGAGGGCTATTGAGGCGCAACAGCATCTGTTGCAACTCACAGTCTG
GGGCATCAAGCAGCTCCAGGCAAGAATCCTGGCTGTGGAAAGATACCTAAAGGATCAACAGCTCCTGGGG
ATTTGGGGTTGCTCTGGAAAACTCATTTGCACCACTGCTGTGCCTTGGAATGCTAGTTGGAGTAATAAAT
CTCTGGAACAGATTTGGAATCACACGACCTGGATGGAGTGGGACAGAGAAATTAACAATTACACAAGCTT
AATACACTCCTTAATTGAAGAATCGCAAAACCAGCAAGAAAAGAATGAACAAGAATTATTGGAATTAGAT
AAATGGGCAAGTTTGTGGAATTGGTTTAACATAACAAATTGGCTGTGGTATATAAAATTATTCATAATGA
TAGTAGGAGGCTTGGTAGGTTTAAGAATAGTTTTTGCTGTACTTTCTATAGTGAATAGAGTTAGGCAGGG
ATATTCACCATTATCGTTTCAGACCCACCTCCCAACCCCGAGGGGACCCGACAGGCCCGAAGGAATAGAA
GAAGAAGGTGGAGAGAGAGACAGAGACAGATCCATTCGATTAGTGAACGGATCTCGACGGTATCGCCGAA
TTCACAAATGGCAGTATTCATCCACAATTTTAAAAGAAAAGGGGGGATTGGGGGGTACAGTGCAGGGGAA
AGAATAGTAGACATAATAGCAACAGACATACAAACTAAAGAATTACAAAAACAAATTACAAAAATTCAAA
ATTTTCGGGTTTATTACAGGGACAGCAGAGATCCAGTTTGGACTAGTCGTGAGGCTCCGGTGCCCGTCAG
TGGGCAGAGCGCACATCGCCCACAGTCCCCGAGAAGTTGGGGGGAGGGGTCGGCAATTGAACCGGTGCCT
AGAGAAGGTGGCGCGGGGTAAACTGGGAAAGTGATGTCGTGTACTGGCTCCGCCTTTTTCCCGAGGGTGG
GGGAGAACCGTATATAAGTGCAGTAGTCGCCGTGAACGTTCTTTTTCGCAACGGGTTTGCCGCCAGAACA
CAGGTAAGTGCCGTGTGTGGTTCCCGCGGGCCTGGCCTCTTTACGGGTTATGGCCCTTGCGTGCCTTGAA
TTACTTCCACCTGGCTGCAGTACGTGATTCTTGATCCCGAGCTTCGGGTTGGAAGTGGGTGGGAGAGTTC
GAGGCCTTGCGCTTAAGGAGCCCCTTCGCCTCGTGCTTGAGTTGAGGCCTGGCCTGGGCGCTGGGGCCGC
CGCGTGCGAATCTGGTGGCACCTTCGCGCCTGTCTCGCTGCTTTCGATAAGTCTCTAGCCATTTAAAATT
TTTGATGACCTGCTGCGACGCTTTTTTTCTGGCAAGATAGTCTTGTAAATGCGGGCCAAGATCTGCACAC
TGGTATTTCGGTTTTTGGGGCCGCGGGCGGCGACGGGGCCCGTGCGTCCCAGCGCACATGTTCGGCGAGG
CGGGGCCTGCGAGCGCGGCCACCGAGAATCGGACGGGGGTAGTCTCAAGCTGGCCGGCCTGCTCTGGTGC
CTGGCCTCGCGCCGCCGTGTATCGCCCCGCCCTGGGCGGCAAGGCTGGCCCGGTCGGCACCAGTTGCGTG
AGCGGAAAGATGGCCGCTTCCCGGCCCTGCTGCAGGGAGCTCAAAATGGAGGACGCGGCGCTCGGGAGAG
CGGGCGGGTGAGTCACCCACACAAAGGAAAAGGGCCTTTCCGTCCTCAGCCGTCGCTTCATGTGACTCCA
CGGAGTACCGGGCGCCGTCCAGGCACCTCGATTAGTTCTCGAGCTTTTGGAGTACGTCGTCTTTAGGTTG
GGGGGAGGGGTTTTATGCGATGGAGTTTCCCCACACTGAGTGGGTGGAGACTGAAGTTAGGCCAGCTTGG
CACTTGATGTAATTCTCCTTGGAATTTGCCCTTTTTGAGTTTGGATCTTGGTTCATTCTCAAGCCTCAGA
CAGTGGTTCAAAGTTTTTTTCTTCCATTTCAGGTGTCGTGAAGCGGCCCTGCAGATATCAACAAGTTTGT
ACAAAAAAGCAGGCACCATGGAGAAGGACGGCCTGTGCCGCGCTGACCAGCAGTACGAATGCGTGGCGGA
GATCGGGGAGGGCGCCTATGGGAAGGTGTTCAAGGCCCGCGACTTGAAGAACGGAGGCCGTTTCGTGGCG
TTGAAGCGCGTGCGGGTGCAGACCGGCGAGGAGGGCATGCCGCTCTCCACCATCCGCGAGGTGGCGGTGC
TGAGGCACCTGGAGACCTTCGAGCACCCCAACGTGGTCAGGTTGTTTGATGTGTGCACAGTGTCACGAAC
AGACAGAGAAACCAAACTAACTTTAGTGTTTGAACATGTCGATCAAGACTTGACCACTTACTTGGATAAA
GTTCCAGAGCCTGGAGTGCCCACTGAAACCATAAAGGATATGATGTTTCAGCTTCTCCGAGGTCTGGACT
TTCTTCATTCACACCGAGTAGTGCATCGCGATCTAAAACCACAGAACATTCTGGTGACCAGCAGCGGACA
AATAAAACTCGCTGACTTCGGCCTTGCCCGCATCTATAGTTTCCAGATGGCTCTAACCTCAGTGGTCATC
ACGCTGTGGTACAGAGCACCCGAAGTCTTGCTCCAGTCCAGCTACGCCACCCCCGTGGATCTCTGGAGTG
TTGGCTGCATATTTGCAGAAATGTTTCGTAGAAAGCCTCTTTTTCGTGGAAGTTCAGATGTTGATCAACT
AGGAAAAATCTTGGACGTGATTGGACTCCCAGGAGAAGAAGACTGGCCTAGAGATGTTGCCCTTCCCAGG
CAGGCTTTTCATTCAAAATCTGCCCAACCAATTGAGAAGTTTGTAACAGATATCGATGAACTAGGCAAAG
ACCTACTTCTGAAGTGTTTGACATTTAACCCAGCCAAAAGAATATCTGCCTACAGTGCCCTGTCTCACCC
ATACTTCCAGGACCTGGAAAGGTGCAAAGAAAACCTGGATTCCCACCTGCCGCCCAGCCAGAACACCTCG
GAGCTGAATACAGCCTAGAACCCAGCTTTCTTGTACAAAGTGGTTGATATCCAGCACAGTGGCGGCCGCT
CGAGTCTAGAGGGCCCGCGGTTCGAAGGTAAGCCTATCCCTAACCCTCTCCTCGGTCTCGATTCTACGCG
TACCGGTTAGTAATGAGATCCCTCCCCCCCCCCTAACGTTACTGGCCGAAGCCGCTTGGAATAAGGCCGG
TGTGCGTTTGTCTATATGTTATTTTCCACCATATTGCCGTCTTTTGGCAATGTGAGGGCCCGGAAACCTG
GCCCTGTCTTCTTGACGAGCATTCCTAGGGGTCTTTCCCCTCTCGCCAAAGGAATGCAAGGTCTGTTGAA
TGTCGTGAAGGAAGCAGTTCCTCTGGAAGCTTCTTGAAGACAAACAACGTCTGTAGCGACCCTTTGCAGG
CAGCGGAACCCCCCACCTGGCGACAGGTGCCTCTGCGGCCAAAAGCCACGTGTATAAGATACACCTGCAA
AGGCGGCACAACCCCAGTGCCACGTTGTGAGTTGGATAGTTGTGGAAAGAGTCAAATGGCTCTCCTCAAG
CGTATTCAACAAGGGGCTGAAGGATGCCCAGAAGGTACCCCATTGTATGGGATCTGATCTGGGGCCTCGG
TGCACATGCTTTACATGTGTTTAGTCGAGGTTAAAAAAACGTCTAGGCCCCCCGAACCACGGGGACGTGG
TTTTCCTTTGAAAAACACGATGATAATATGGCCACACATATGGTGAGCAAGGGCGAGGAGCTGTTCACCG
GGGTGGTGCCCATCCTGGTCGAGCTGGACGGCGACGTAAACGGCCACAAGTTCAGCGTGTCCGGCGAGGG
CGAGGGCGATGCCACCTACGGCAAGCTGACCCTGAAGTTCATCTGCACCACCGGCAAGCTGCCCGTGCCC
TGGCCCACCCTCGTGACCACCCTGACCTACGGCGTGCAGTGCTTCAGCCGCTACCCCGACCACATGAAGC
AGCACGACTTCTTCAAGTCCGCCATGCCCGAAGGCTACGTCCAGGAGCGCACCATCTTCTTCAAGGACGA
CGGCAACTACAAGACCCGCGCCGAGGTGAAGTTCGAGGGCGACACCCTGGTGAACCGCATCGAGCTGAAG
GGCATCGACTTCAAGGAGGACGGCAACATCCTGGGGCACAAGCTGGAGTACAACTACAACAGCCACAACG
TCTATATCATGGCCGACAAGCAGAAGAACGGCATCAAGGTGAACTTCAAGATCCGCCACAACATCGAGGA
CGGCAGCGTGCAGCTCGCCGACCACTACCAGCAGAACACCCCCATCGGCGACGGCCCCGTGCTGCTGCCC
GACAACCACTACCTGAGCACCCAGTCCGCCCTGAGCAAAGACCCCAACGAGAAGCGCGATCACATGGTCC
TGCTGGAGTTCGTGACCGCCGCCGGGATCACTCTCGGCATGGACGAGCTGTACAAGTAAATCGATAGATC
CTAATCAACCTCTGGATTACAAAATTTGTGAAAGATTGACTGGTATTCTTAACTATGTTGCTCCTTTTAC
GCTATGTGGATACGCTGCTTTAATGCCTTTGTATCATGCTATTGCTTCCCGTATGGCTTTCATTTTCTCC
TCCTTGTATAAATCCTGGTTGCTGTCTCTTTATGAGGAGTTGTGGCCCGTTGTCAGGCAACGTGGCGTGG
TGTGCACTGTGTTTGCTGACGCAACCCCCACTGGTTGGGGCATTGCCACCACCTGTCAGCTCCTTTCCGG
GACTTTCGCTTTCCCCCTCCCTATTGCCACGGCGGAACTCATCGCCGCCTGCCTTGCCCGCTGCTGGACA
GGGGCTCGGCTGTTGGGCACTGACAATTCCGTGGTGTTGTCGGGGAAATCATCGTCCTTTCCTTGGCTGC
TCGCCTGTGTTGCCACCTGGATTCTGCGCGGGACGTCCTTCTGCTACGTCCCTTCGGCCCTCAATCCAGC
GGACCTTCCTTCCCGCGGCCTGCTGCCGGCTCTGCGGCCTCTTCCGCGTCTTCGCCTTCGCCCTCAGACG
AGTCGGATCTCCCTTTGGGCCGCCTCCCCGCCTGAGATCCTTTAAGACCAATGACTTACAAGGCAGCTGT
AGATCTTAGCCACTTTTTAAAAGAAAAGGGGGGACTGGAAGGGCTAATTCACTCCCAACGAAGACAAGAT
CTGCTTTTTGCTTGTACTGGGTCTCTCTGGTTAGACCAGATCTGAGCCTGGGAGCTCTCTGGCTAACTAG
GGAACCCACTGCTTAAGCCTCAATAAAGCTTGCCTTGAGTGCTTCAAGTAGTGTGTGCCCGTCTGTTGTG
TGACTCTGGTAACTAGAGATCCCTCAGACCCTTTTAGTCAGTGTGGAAAATCTCTAGCAGTAGTAGTTCA
TGTCATCTTATTATTCAGTATTTATAACTTGCAAAGAAATGAATATCAGAGAGTGAGAGGCCCGGGTTAA
TTAAGGAAAGGGCTAGATCATTCTTGAAGACGAAAGGGCCTCGTGATACGCCTATTTTTATAGGTTAATG
TCATGATAATAATGGTTTCTTAGACGTCAGGTGGCACTTTTCGGGGAAATGTGCGCGGAACCCCTATTTG
TTTATTTTTCTAAATACATTCAAATATGTATCCGCTCATGAGACAATAACCCTGATAAATGCTTCAATAA
TATTGAAAAAGGAAGAGTATGAGTATTCAACATTTCCGTGTCGCCCTTATTCCCTTTTTTGCGGCATTTT
GCCTTCCTGTTTTTGCTCACCCAGAAACGCTGGTGAAAGTAAAAGATGCTGAAGATCAGTTGGGTGCACG
AGTGGGTTACATCGAACTGGATCTCAACAGCGGTAAGATCCTTGAGAGTTTTCGCCCCGAAGAACGTTTT
CCAATGATGAGCACTTTTAAAGTTCTGCTATGTGGCGCGGTATTATCCCGTGTTGACGCCGGGCAAGAGC
AACTCGGTCGCCGCATACACTATTCTCAGAATGACTTGGTTGAGTACTCACCAGTCACAGAAAAGCATCT
TACGGATGGCATGACAGTAAGAGAATTATGCAGTGCTGCCATAACCATGAGTGATAACACTGCGGCCAAC
TTACTTCTGACAACGATCGGAGGACCGAAGGAGCTAACCGCTTTTTTGCACAACATGGGGGATCATGTAA
CTCGCCTTGATCGTTGGGAACCGGAGCTGAATGAAGCCATACCAAACGACGAGCGTGACACCACGATGCC
TGTAGCAATGGCAACAACGTTGCGCAAACTATTAACTGGCGAACTACTTACTCTAGCTTCCCGGCAACAA
TTAATAGACTGGATGGAGGCGGATAAAGTTGCAGGACCACTTCTGCGCTCGGCCCTTCCGGCTGGCTGGT
TTATTGCTGATAAATCTGGAGCCGGTGAGCGTGGGTCTCGCGGTATCATTGCAGCACTGGGGCCAGATGG
TAAGCCCTCCCGTATCGTAGTTATCTACACGACGGGGAGTCAGGCAACTATGGATGAACGAAATAGACAG
ATCGCTGAGATAGGTGCCTCACTGATTAAGCATTGGTAACTGTCAGACCAAGTTTACTCATATATACTTT
AGATTGATTTAAAACTTCATTTTTAATTTAAAAGGATCTAGGTGAAGATCCTTTTTGATAATCTCATGAC
CAAAATCCCTTAACGTGAGTTTTCGTTCCACTGAGCGTCAGACCCCGTAGAAAAGATCAAAGGATCTTCT
TGAGATCCTTTTTTTCTGCGCGTAATCTGCTGCTTGCAAACAAAAAAACCACCGCTACCAGCGGTGGTTT
GTTTGCCGGATCAAGAGCTACCAACTCTTTTTCCGAAGGTAACTGGCTTCAGCAGAGCGCAGATACCAAA
TACTGTTCTTCTAGTGTAGCCGTAGTTAGGCCACCACTTCAAGAACTCTGTAGCACCGCCTACATACCTC
GCTCTGCTAATCCTGTTACCAGTGGCTGCTGCCAGTGGCGATAAGTCGTGTCTTACCGGGTTGGACTCAA
GACGATAGTTACCGGATAAGGCGCAGCGGTCGGGCTGAACGGGGGGTTCGTGCACACAGCCCAGCTTGGA
GCGAACGACCTACACCGAACTGAGATACCTACAGCGTGAGCTATGAGAAAGCGCCACGCTTCCCGAAGGG
AGAAAGGCGGACAGGTATCCGGTAAGCGGCAGGGTCGGAACAGGAGAGCGCACGAGGGAGCTTCCAGGGG
GAAACGCCTGGTATCTTTATAGTCCTGTCGGGTTTCGCCACCTCTGACTTGAGCGTCGATTTTTGTGATG
CTCGTCAGGGGGGCGGAGCCTATGGAAAAACGCCAGCAACGCGGCCTTTTTACGGTTCCTGGCCTTTTGC
TGGCCTTTTGCTCACATGTTCTTTCCTGCGTTATCCCCTGATTCTGTGGATAACCGTATTACCGCCTTTG
AGTGAGCTGATACCGCTCGCCGCAGCCGAACGACCGAGCGCAGCGAGTCAGTGAGCGAGGAAGCGGAAGA
GCGCCCAATACGCAAACCGCCTCTCCCCGCGCGTTGGCCGATTCATTAATGCAGCAAGCTCATGGCTGAC
TAATTTTTTTTATTTATGCAGAGGCCGAGGCCGCCTCGGCCTCTGAGCTATTCCAGAAGTAGTGAGGAGG
CTTTTTTGGAGGCCTAGGCTTTTGCAAAAAGCTCCCCGTGGCACGACAGGTTTCCCGACTGGAAAGCGGG
CAGTGAGCGCAACGCAATTAATGTGAGTTAGCTCACTCATTAGGCACCCCAGGCTTTACACTTTATGCTT
CCGGCTCGTATGTTGTGTGGAATTGTGAGCGGATAACAATTTCACACAGGAAACAGCTATGACATGATTA
CGAATTTCACAAATAAAGCATTTTTTTCACTGCATTCTAGTTGTGGTTTGTCCAAACTCATCAATGTATC
TTATCATGTCTGGATCAACTGGATAACTCAAGCTAACCAAAATCATCCCAAACTTCCCACCCCATACCCT
ATTACCACTGCCAATTACCTGTGGTTTCATTTACTCTAAACCTGTGATTCCTCTGAATTATTTTCATTTT
AAAGAAATTGTATTTGTTAAATATGTACTACAAACTTAGTAGT
